Addgene plasmid #188139: pMXS-IRES-BLAST flag-CAD C1374S
Purpose: Expresses C-terminal flag-tagged human CAD C1374S in mammalian cells
Depositing lab: Richard Possemato. Depositing organization: NYU Grossman School of Medicine. Publication: Allosteric regulation of CAD modulates de novo pyrimidine synthesis during the cell cycle. Shin J, Mir H, Khurram MA, Fujihara KM, Dynlacht BD, Cardozo TJ, Possemato R. Nat Metab. 2023 Feb 6. doi: 10.1038/s42255-023-00735-9. PubMed 36747088.
Backbone
  Vector backbone: pMXS-IRES-BLAST
  Backbone size w/o insert (bp): 5623
  Vector type: Mammalian Expression, Retroviral
  Selectable markers: Blasticidin
Growth in bacteria
  Bacterial resistance: Ampicillin, 100 μg/mL
  Growth temperature: 37°C
  Growth strain: NEB Stable
  Copy number: High Copy
Gene/Insert
  Gene/Insert name: CAD (alt name: carbamoyl-phosphate synthetase 2, aspartate transcarbamylase, and dihydroorotase)
  Species: H. sapiens (human)
  Insert size (bp): 6702
  Mutation: TCC -> AGT silent mutations at nt439-441 eliminating PAM site for sgRNA target sequence 5'-ATTGGGGTCCAAGAATGGCA-3' and A -> C mutation at nt6043 for Cys1374 -> Ser mutation of CAD
  Entrez Gene: CAD (a.k.a. CDG1Z, DEE50, EIEE50, GATD4)
  Tag / fusion protein: Flag tag (N terminal on insert)
  Cloning method: Gibson Cloning
  Sequencing primers: 5′ AGTAGACGGCATCGCAGCTTGGATA; 3′ CGGAATTTACGTAGCGGCCGC
Terms and licenses: Academic/Nonprofit Terms; Industry Terms: Not Available to Industry
How to cite: pMXS-IRES-BLAST flag-CAD C1374S was a gift from Richard Possemato (Addgene plasmid # 188139 ; http://n2t.net/addgene:188139 ; RRID:Addgene_188139)
