[The description below was written by a language model from this plasmid's Addgene catalogue record and pLannotate feature annotations shown in this document.]
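Description:
pMXS-IRES-BLAST flag-CAD C1374S is a Moloney murine leukemia virus-based retroviral vector for stable expression of a mutant human CAD in mammalian cells. In bacteria it is maintained through a high-copy ColE1/pUC-type origin and selected with ampicillin via the β-lactamase gene and its own promoter. The viral portion is bounded by MMLV long terminal repeats and carries the Ψ packaging signal, a truncated gag lacking its start codon, and a pol-derived region containing a splice acceptor. These elements allow the transcript to be packaged into particles when viral proteins are supplied in trans. No separate internal promoter is annotated, so expression is presumably driven from the 5' LTR.

The payload is the roughly 6.7 kb coding sequence of CAD, the multifunctional enzyme combining glutamine amidotransferase, carbamoyl-phosphate synthetase, aspartate transcarbamylase and dihydroorotase activities of de novo pyrimidine synthesis. It carries a Cys1374-to-Ser substitution, plus silent changes that remove the PAM site of an sgRNA target. These changes should make the cDNA resistant to Cas9 cutting, which suits re-expression in cells where endogenous CAD has been disrupted. Downstream, an EMCV IRES links the blasticidin S deaminase gene to the same transcript, so blasticidin selection enriches for cells expressing the CAD message.

The record is inconsistent about the Flag tag. The purpose line calls it C-terminal, while the tag field lists it as N-terminal on the insert, and the feature table does not annotate it separately. The associated work concerns allosteric regulation of CAD during the cell cycle, so the construct is presumably used to test the role of this cysteine residue.
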