Features (pLannotate 1.2.2; 14 found; start..end, strand, type, name):
     22..615     +  LTR            LTR: long terminal repeat from Moloney murine leukemia virus
    678..877     +  misc_feature   MMLV Ψ: packaging signal of Moloney murine leukemia virus (MMLV)
    929..1017    +  misc_feature   MESV Ψ (fragment): packaging signal of murine embryonic stem cell virus
   1094..1510    +  CDS            gag (truncated): truncated Moloney murine leukemia virus (MMLV) gag gene lacking the start codon
   1520..1894    +  misc_feature   pol region: Moloney murine leukemia virus (MMLV) pol region containing the splice acceptor site
   1923..8597    +  CDS            CAD: PYR1_HUMAN - Experimental evidence at protein level: Swiss-Prot protein existence level 1. This protein is a 'fusion' protein encoding four enzymatic activities of the pyrimidine pathway (GATase, CPSase, ATCase and DHOase). From Homo sapiens (Human).
   8798..9260    +  misc_feature   IRES: internal ribosome entry site (IRES) of the encephalomyocarditis virus (EMCV)
   9280..9669    +  CDS            BSD: blasticidin S deaminase; Aspergillus terreus BSD; confers resistance to blasticidin
   9718..9839    +  LTR            3' LTR (ΔU3) (fragment): self-inactivating 3' long terminal repeat (LTR) from Moloney murine leukemia virus
   9840..10309   +  LTR            LTR: long terminal repeat from Moloney murine leukemia virus
  10375..10427   -  CDS            lacI (fragment): lac repressor; lacI; The lac repressor binds to the lac operator to inhibit transcription in E. coli. This inhibition can be relieved by adding lactose or isopropyl-β-D-thiogalactopyranoside (IPTG).
  10610..11198   -  rep_origin     ori: high-copy-number ColE1/pMB1/pBR322/pUC origin of replication
  11362..12222   -  CDS            AmpR: β-lactamase; bla; confers resistance to ampicillin, carbenicillin, and related antibiotics
  12223..12327   -  promoter       AmpR promoter: bla
>Addgene plasmid #188139 | pMXS-IRES-BLAST flag-CAD C1374S | addgene full sequence | sequence record 372278 | Addgene NGS Result
CCCGAAAAGTGCCACCTGCATAATGAAAGACCCCACCTGTAGGTTTGGCAAGCTAGCTTAAGTAACGCCA
TTTTGCAAGGCATGGAAAAATACATAACTGAGAATAGAAAAGTTCAGATCAAGGTCAGGAACAGATGGAA
CAGCTGAATATGGGCCAAACAGGATATCTGTGGTAAGCAGTTCCTGCCCCGGCTCAGGGCCAAGAACAGA
TGGAACAGCTGAATATGGGCCAAACAGGATATCTGTGGTAAGCAGTTCCTGCCCCGGCTCAGGGCCAAGA
ACAGATGGTCCCCAGATGCGGTCCAGCCCTCAGCAGTTTCTAGAGAACCATCAGATGTTTCCAGGGTGCC
CCAAGGACCTGAAATGACCCTGTGCCTTATTTGAACTAACCAATCAGTTCGCTTCTCGCTTCTGTTCGCG
CGCTTCTGCTCCCCGAGCTCAATAAAAGAGCCCACAACCCCTCACTCGGCGCGCCAGTCCTCCGATTGAC
TGAGTCGCCCGGGTACCCGTGTATCCAATAAACCCTCTTGCAGTTGCATCCGACTTGTGGTCTCGCTGTT
CCTTGGGAGGGTCTCCTCTGAGTGATTGACTACCCGTCAGCGGGGGTCTTTCATTTGGGGGCTCGTCCGG
GATCGGGAGACCCCTGCCCAGGGACCACCGACCCACCACCGGGAGGTAAGCTGGCCAGCAACTTATCTGT
GTCTGTCCGATTGTCTAGTGTCTATGACTGATTTTATGCGCCTGCGTCGGTACTAGTTAGCTAACTAGCT
CTGTATCTGGCGGACCCGTGGTGGAACTGACGAGTTCGGAACACCCGGCCGCAACCCTGGGAGACGTCCC
AGGGACTTCGGGGGCCGTTTTTGTGGCCCGACCTGAGTCCAAAAATCCCGATCGTTTTGGACTCTTTGGT
GCACCCCCCTAATAGGAGGGATATGTGGTTCTGGTAGGAGACGAGAACCTAAAACAGTTCCCGCCTCCGT
CTGAATTTTTGCTTTCGGTTTGGGACCGAAGCCGCGCCGCGCGTCTTGTCTGCTGCAGCATCGTTCTGTG
TTGTCTCTGTCTGACTGTGTTTCTGTATTTGTCTGAAAATTAGGGCCAGACTGTTACCACTCCCTTAAGT
TTGACCTTAGGTCACTGGAAAGATGTCGAGCGGATCGCTCACAACCAGTCGGTAGATGTCAAGAAGAGAC
GTTGGGTTACCTTCTGCTCTGCAGAATGGCCAACCTTTAACGTCGGATGGCCGCGAGACGGCACCTTTAA
CCGAGACCTCATCACCCAGGTTAAGATCAAGGTCTTTTCACCTGGCCCGCATGGACACCCAGACCAGGTC
CCCTACATCGTGACCTGGGAAGCCTTGGCTTTTGACCCCCCTCCCTGGGTCAAGCCCTTTGTACACCCTA
AGCCTCCGCCTCCTCTTCCTCCATCCGCCCCGTCTCTCCCCCTTGAACCTCCTCGTTCGACCCCGCCTCG
ATCCTCCCTTTATCCAGCCCTCACTCCTTCTCTAGGCGCCCCCATATGGCCATATGAGATCTTATATGGG
GCACCCCCGCCCCTTGTAAACTTCCCTGACCCTGACATGACAAGAGTTACTAACAGCCCCTCTCTCCAAG
CTCACTTACAGGCTCTCTACTTAGTCCAGCACGAAGTCTGGAGACCTCTGGCGGCAGCCTACCAAGAACA
ACTGGACCGACCGGTGGTACCTCACCCTTACCGAGTCGGCGACACAGTGTGGGTCCGCCGACACCAGACT
AAGAACCTAGAACCTCGCTGGAAAGGACCTTACACAGTCCTGCTGACCACCCCCACCGCCCTCAAAGTAG
ACGGCATCGCAGCTTGGATACACGCCGCCCACGTGAAGGCTGCCGACCCCGGGGGTGGACCATCCTCTAG
ACTGCCGGATCTAGCTAGTTAATTAAGGATCCATGGCGGCCCTAGTGTTGGAGGACGGGTCGGTCCTGCG
GGGCCAGCCCTTTGGGGCCGCCGTGTCGACTGCCGGGGAAGTGGTGTTTCAAACCGGCATGGTCGGCTAC
CCCGAGGCCCTCACTGATCCCTCCTACAAGGCACAGATCTTAGTGCTCACCTATCCTCTGATCGGCAACT
ATGGCATCCCCCCAGATGAAATGGATGAGTTCGGTCTCTGCAAGTGGTTTGAATCCTCGGGCATCCACGT
AGCAGCACTGGTAGTGGGAGAGTGCTGTCCTACTCCCAGCCACTGGAGTGCCACCCGCACCCTGCATGAG
TGGCTGCAGCAGCATGGCATCCCTGGCTTGCAAGGAGTAGACACTCGGGAGCTGACCAAGAAGTTGCGGG
AACAGGGGTCTCTGCTGGGGAAGCTGGTCCAGAATGGAACAGAACCTTCAAGTCTGCCATTCTTGGACCC
CAATGCCCGCCCCCTGGTACCAGAGGTCTCCATTAAGACTCCACGGGTATTCAATACAGGGGGTGCCCCT
CGGATCCTTGCTTTGGACTGTGGCCTCAAGTATAATCAGATCCGATGCCTCTGCCAGCGTGGGGCTGAGG
TCACTGTGGTACCCTGGGACCATGCACTAGACAGCCAAGAGTATGAGGGTCTCTTCTTAAGTAATGGGCC
TGGTGACCCTGCCTCCTATCCCAGTGTCGTATCCACACTGAGCCGTGTTTTATCTGAGCCTAATCCCCGA
CCTGTCTTTGGGATCTGCCTGGGACACCAGCTATTGGCCTTAGCCATTGGGGCCAAGACTTACAAGATGA
GATATGGGAACCGAGGCCATAACCAGCCCTGCTTGTTGGTGGGCTCTGGGCGCTGCTTTCTGACATCCCA
GAACCATGGGTTTGCTGTGGAGACAGACTCACTGCCAGCAGACTGGGCTCCTCTCTTCACCAACGCCAAT
GATGGTTCCAATGAAGGCATTGTGCACAACAGCTTGCCTTTCTTCAGTGTCCAGTTTCACCCAGAGCACC
AAGCTGGCCCTTCAGATATGGAACTGCTTTTCGATATCTTTCTGGAAACTGTGAAAGAGGCCACAGCTGG
GAACCCTGGGGGCCAGACAGTTAGAGAGCGGCTGACTGAGCGCCTCTGTCCCCCTGGGATTCCCACTCCC
GGCTCTGGACTTCCACCACCACGAAAGGTTCTGATCCTGGGCTCAGGGGGCCTCTCCATTGGCCAAGCTG
GAGAATTTGACTACTCGGGCTCTCAGGCAATTAAGGCCCTGAAGGAGGAAAACATCCAGACGTTGCTGAT
CAACCCCAATATTGCCACAGTGCAGACCTCCCAGGGGCTGGCCGACAAGGTCTATTTTCTTCCCATAACA
CCTCATTATGTAACCCAGGTGATACGTAATGAACGCCCCGATGGTGTGTTACTGACTTTTGGGGGCCAGA
CTGCTCTGAACTGTGGTGTGGAGCTGACCAAGGCCGGGGTGCTGGCTCGGTATGGGGTCCGGGTCCTGGG
CACACCAGTGGAGACCATTGAGCTGACCGAGGATCGACGGGCCTTTGCTGCCAGAATGGCAGAGATCGGA
GAGCATGTGGCCCCGAGCGAGGCAGCAAATTCTCTTGAACAGGCCCAGGCAGCCGCTGAACGGCTGGGGT
ACCCTGTGCTAGTGCGTGCAGCCTTTGCCCTGGGTGGCCTGGGCTCTGGCTTTGCCTCTAACAGGGAGGA
GCTCTCTGCTCTCGTGGCCCCAGCTTTTGCCCATACCAGCCAAGTGCTAGTAGACAAGTCTCTGAAGGGA
TGGAAGGAGATTGAGTACGAGGTGGTGAGAGACGCCTATGGCAACTGTGTCACGGTGTGTAACATGGAGA
ACTTGGACCCACTGGGCATCCACACTGGTGAGTCCATAGTGGTGGCCCCTAGCCAGACACTGAATGACAG
GGAGTATCAGCTCCTGAGGCAGACAGCTATCAAGGTGACCCAGCACCTGGGAATTGTTGGGGAGTGCAAT
GTGCAGTATGCCTTGAACCCTGAGTCTGAGCAGTATTACATCATTGAAGTGAATGCCAGGCTCTCTCGCA
GCTCTGCCCTGGCCAGTAAGGCCACAGGTTATCCACTGGCTTATGTGGCAGCCAAGCTAGCATTGGGCAT
CCCTTTGCCTGAGCTCAGGAACTCTGTGACAGGGGGTACAGCAGCCTTTGAACCCAGCGTGGATTATTGT
GTGGTGAAGATTCCTCGATGGGACCTTAGCAAGTTCCTGCGAGTCAGCACAAAGATTGGGAGCTGCATGA
AGAGCGTTGGTGAAGTCATGGGCATTGGGCGTTCATTTGAGGAGGCCTTCCAGAAGGCCCTGCGCATGGT
GGATGAGAACTGTGTGGGCTTTGATCACACAGTGAAACCAGTCAGCGATATGGAGTTGGAGACTCCAACA
GATAAGCGGATTTTTGTGGTGGCAGCTGCTTTGTGGGCTGGTTATTCAGTGGACCGCCTGTATGAGCTCA
CACGCATCGACCGCTGGTTCCTGCACCGAATGAAGCGTATCATCGCACATGCCCAGCTGCTAGAACAACA
CCGTGGACAGCCTTTGCCGCCAGACCTGCTGCAACAGGCCAAGTGTCTTGGCTTCTCAGACAAACAGATT
GCCCTTGCAGTTCTGAGCACAGAGCTGGCTGTTCGCAAGCTGCGTCAGGAACTGGGGATCTGTCCAGCAG
TGAAACAGATTGACACAGTTGCAGCTGAGTGGCCAGCCCAGACAAATTACCTATACCTAACGTATTGGGG
CACCACCCATGACCTCACCTTTCGAACACCTCATGTCCTAGTCCTTGGCTCTGGCGTCTACCGTATTGGC
TCTAGCGTTGAATTTGACTGGTGTGCTGTAGGCTGCATCCAGCAGCTCCGAAAGATGGGATATAAGACCA
TCATGGTGAACTATAACCCAGAGACAGTCAGCACCGACTATGACATGTGTGATCGACTCTACTTTGATGA
GATCTCTTTTGAGGTGGTGATGGACATCTATGAGCTCGAGAACCCTGAAGGTGTGATCCTATCCATGGGT
GGACAGCTGCCCAACAACATGGCCATGGCGTTGCATCGGCAGCAGTGCCGGGTGCTGGGCACCTCCCCTG
AAGCCATTGACTCGGCTGAGAACCGTTTCAAGTTTTCCCGGCTCCTTGACACCATTGGTATCAGCCAGCC
TCAGTGGAGGGAGCTCAGTGACCTCGAGTCTGCTCGCCAATTCTGCCAGACCGTGGGGTACCCCTGTGTG
GTGCGCCCCTCCTATGTGCTGAGCGGTGCTGCTATGAATGTGGCCTACACGGATGGAGACCTGGAGCGCT
TCCTGAGCAGCGCAGCAGCCGTCTCCAAAGAGCATCCCGTGGTCATCTCCAAGTTCATCCAGGAGGCTAA
GGAGATTGACGTGGATGCCGTGGCCTCTGATGGTGTGGTGGCAGCCATCGCCATCTCTGAGCATGTGGAG
AATGCAGGTGTGCATTCAGGTGATGCGACGCTGGTGACCCCCCCACAAGATATCACTGCCAAAACCCTGG
AGCGGATCAAAGCCATTGTGCATGCTGTGGGCCAGGAGCTACAGGTCACAGGACCCTTCAATCTGCAGCT
CATTGCCAAGGATGACCAGCTGAAAGTTATTGAATGCAACGTACGTGTCTCTCGCTCCTTCCCCTTCGTT
TCCAAGACACTGGGTGTGGACCTAGTAGCCTTGGCCACGCGGGTCATCATGGGGGAAGAAGTGGAACCTG
TGGGGCTAATGACTGGTTCTGGAGTTGTGGGAGTAAAGGTGCCTCAGTTCTCCTTCTCCCGCTTGGCGGG
TGCTGACGTGGTGTTGGGTGTGGAAATGACCAGTACTGGGGAGGTGGCCGGCTTTGGGGAGAGCCGCTGT
GAGGCATACCTCAAGGCCATGCTAAGCACTGGCTTTAAGATCCCCAAGAAGAATATCCTGCTGACCATTG
GCAGCTATAAGAACAAAAGCGAGCTGCTCCCAACTGTGCGGCTACTGGAGAGCCTGGGCTACAGCCTCTA
TGCCAGTCTCGGCACAGCTGACTTCTACACTGAGCATGGCGTCAAGGTAACAGCTGTGGACTGGCACTTT
GAGGAGGCTGTGGATGGTGAGTCCCCACCACAGCGGAGCATCCTGGAGCAGCTAGCTGAGAAAAACTTTG
AGCTGGTGATTAACCTGTCAATGCGTGGAGCTGGGGGCCGGCGTCTCTCTTCCTTTGTCACCAAGGGCTA
CCGCACCCGACGCTTGGCCGCTGACTTCTCCGTGCCCCTAATCATCGATATCAAGTGCACCAAACTCTTT
GTGGAGGCCCTAGGCCAGATCGGGCCAGCCCCTCCTTTGAAGGTGCATGTTGACTGTATGACCTCCCAAA
AGCTTGTGCGACTGCCGGGATTGATTGATGTCCATGTGCACCTGCGGGAACCAGGTGGGACACATAAGGA
GGACTTTGCTTCAGGCACAGCCGCTGCCCTGGCTGGGGGTATCACCATGGTGTGTGCCATGCCTAATACC
CGGCCCCCCATCATTGACGCCCCTGCTCTGGCCCTGGCCCAGAAGCTGGCAGAGGCTGGCGCCCGGTGCG
ACTTTGCGCTATTCCTTGGGGCCTCGTCTGAAAATGCAGGAACCTTGGGCACCGTGGCCGGGTCTGCAGC
CGGGCTGAAGCTTTACCTCAATGAGACCTTCTCTGAGCTGCGGCTGGACAGCGTGGTCCAGTGGATGGAG
CATTTCGAGACATGGCCCTCCCACCTCCCCATTGTGGCTCACGCGGAGCAGCAAACCGTGGCTGCTGTCC
TCATGGTGGCTCAGCTCACTCAGCGCTCAGTGCACATATGTCACGTGGCACGGAAGGAGGAGATCCTGCT
AATTAAAGCTGCAAAGGCACGGGGCTTGCCAGTGACCTGCGAGGTGGCTCCCCACCACCTGTTCCTAAGC
CATGATGACCTGGAGCGCCTGGGGCCTGGGAAGGGGGAGGTCCGGCCTGAGCTTGGCTCCCGCCAGGATG
TGGAAGCCCTGTGGGAGAACATGGCTGTCATCGACTGCTTTGCCTCAGACCATGCTCCCCATACCTTGGA
GGAGAAGTGTGGGTCCAGGCCCCCACCTGGGTTCCCAGGGTTAGAGACCATGCTGCCACTACTCCTGACG
GCTGTAAGCGAGGGCCGGCTCAGCCTGGACGACCTGCTGCAGCGATTGCACCACAATCCTCGGCGCATCT
TTCACCTGCCTCCGCAGGAGGACACCTATGTGGAGGTGGATCTGGAGCATGAGTGGACAATTCCCAGCCA
CATGCCCTTCTCCAAGGCCCACTGGACACCTTTTGAAGGGCAGAAAGTGAAGGGCACCGTCCGCCGTGTG
GTCCTGCGAGGGGAGGTTGCCTATATCGATGGGCAGGTTCTGGTACCCCCGGGCTATGGACAGGATGTAC
GGAAGTGGCCACAGGGGGCTGTTCCTCAGCTCCCACCCTCAGCCCCTGCCACTAGTGAGATGACCACGAC
ACCTGAAAGACCCCGCCGTGGCATCCCAGGGCTTCCTGATGGCCGCTTCCATCTGCCGCCCCGAATCCAT
CGAGCCTCCGACCCAGGTTTGCCAGCTGAGGAGCCAAAGGAGAAGTCCTCTCGGAAGGTAGCCGAGCCAG
AGCTGATGGGAACCCCTGATGGCACCTGCTACCCTCCACCACCAGTACCGAGACAGGCATCTCCCCAGAA
CCTGGGGACCCCTGGCTTGCTGCACCCCCAGACCTCACCCCTGCTGCACTCATTAGTGGGCCAACATATC
CTGTCCGTCCAGCAGTTCACCAAGGATCAGATGTCTCACCTGTTCAATGTGGCACACACACTGCGTATGA
TGGTGCAGAAGGAGCGGAGCCTCGACATCCTGAAGGGGAAGGTCATGGCCTCCATGTTCTATGAAGTGAG
CACACGGACCAGCAGCTCCTTTGCAGCAGCCATGGCCCGGCTGGGAGGTGCTGTGCTCAGCTTCTCGGAA
GCCACATCGTCCGTCCAGAAGGGCGAATCCCTGGCTGACTCCGTGCAGACCATGAGCTGCTATGCCGACG
TCGTCGTGCTCCGGCACCCCCAGCCTGGAGCAGTGGAGCTGGCCGCCAAGCACTGCCGGAGGCCAGTGAT
CAATGCTGGGGATGGGGTCGGAGAGCACCCCACCCAGGCCCTGCTGGACATCTTCACCATCCGTGAGGAG
CTGGGAACTGTCAATGGCATGACGATCACGATGGTGGGTGACCTGAAGCACGGACGCACAGTACATTCCC
TGGCCTGCCTGCTCACCCAGTATCGTGTCAGCCTGCGCTACGTGGCACCTCCCAGCCTGCGCATGCCACC
CACTGTGCGGGCCTTCGTGGCCTCCCGCGGCACCAAGCAGGAGGAATTCGAGAGCATTGAGGAGGCGCTG
CCTGACACTGATGTGCTCTACATGACTCGAATCCAGAAGGAACGATTTGGCTCTACCCAGGAGTACGAAG
CTTGCTTTGGTCAGTTCATCCTCACTCCCCACATCATGACCCGGGCCAAGAAGAAGATGGTGGTGATGCA
CCCGATGCCCCGTGTCAACGAGATAAGCGTGGAAGTGGACTCGGATCCCCGCGCAGCCTACTTCCGCCAG
GCTGAGAACGGCATGTACATCCGCATGGCTCTGTTAGCCACCGTGCTGGGCCGTTTCGACTACAAAGACG
ATGACGACAAGTAGGAATTCCTGCAGGCCTCGAGGGCCGGCGCGCCGCGGCCGCTACGTAAATTCCGCCC
CCCCCCCCCCTCTCCCTCCCCCCCCCCTAACGTTACTGGCCGAAGCCGCTTGGAATAAGGCCGGTGTGCG
TTTGTCTATATGTTATTTTCCACCATATTGCCGTCTTTTGGCAATGTGAGGGCCCGGAAACCTGGCCCTG
TCTTCTTGACGAGCATTCCTAGGGGTCTTTCCCCTCTCGCCAAAGGAATGCAAGGTCTGTTGAATGTCGT
GAAGGAAGCAGTTCCTCTGGAAGCTTCTTGAAGACAAACAACGTCTGTAGCGACCCTTTGCAGGCAGCGG
AACCCCCCACCTGGCGACAGGTGCCTCTGCGGCCAAAAGCCACGTGTATAAGATACACCTGCAAAGGCGG
CACAACCCCAGTGCCACGTTGTGAGTTGGATAGTTGTGGAAAGAGTCAAATGGCTCTCCTCAAGCGTATT
CAACAAGGGGCTGAAGGATGCCCAGAAGGTACCCCATTGTATGGGATCTGATCTGGGGCCTCGGTGCACA
TGCTTTACATGTGTTTAGTCGAGGTTAAAAAAACGTCTAGGCCCCCCGAACCACGGGGACGTGGTTTTCC
TTTGAAAAACACGATGATAATATGGCCACAACCATGGTTCCTTTGTCTCAAGAAGAATCCACCCTCATTG
AAAGAGCAACGGCTACAATCAACAGCATCCCCATCTCTGAAGACTACAGCGTCGCCAGCGCAGCTCTCTC
TAGCGACGGCCGCATCTTCACTGGTGTCAATGTATATCATTTTACTGGGGGACCTTGTGCAGAACTCGTG
GTGCTGGGCACTGCTGCTGCTGCGGCAGCTGGCAACCTGACTTGTATCGTCGCGATCGGAAATGAGAACA
GGGGCATCTTGAGCCCCTGCGGACGGTGCCGACAGGTGCTTCTCGATCTGCATCCTGGGATCAAAGCCAT
AGTGAAGGACAGTGATGGACAGCCGACGGCAGTTGGGATTCGTGAATTGCTGCCCTCTGGTTATGTGTGG
GAGGGCTAAGTCGACGATAAAATAAAAGATTTTATTTAGTCTCCAGAAAAAGGGGGGAATGAAAGACCCC
ACCTGTAGGTTTGGCAAGCTAGCTTAAGTAACGCCATTTTGCAAGGCATGGAAAAATACATAACTGAGAA
TAGAGAAGTTCAGATCAAGGTCAGGAACAGATGGAACAGCTGAATATGGGCCAAACAGGATATCTGTGGT
AAGCAGTTCCTGCCCCGGCTCAGGGCCAAGAACAGATGGAACAGCTGAATATGGGCCAAACAGGATATCT
GTGGTAAGCAGTTCCTGCCCCGGCTCAGGGCCAAGAACAGATGGTCCCCAGATGCGGTCCAGCCCTCAGC
AGTTTCTAGAGAACCATCAGATGTTTCCAGGGTGCCCCAAGGACCTGAAATGACCCTGTGCCTTATTTGA
ACTAACCAATCAGTTCGCTTCTCGCTTCTGTTCGCGCGCTTCTGCTCCCCGAGCTCAATAAAAGAGCCCA
CAACCCCTCACTCGGGGCGCCAGTCCTCCGATTGACTGAGTCGCCCGGGTACCCGTGTATCCAATAAACC
CTCTTGCAGTTGCATCCGACTTGTGGTCTCGCTGTTCCTTGGGAGGGTCTCCTCTGAGTGATTGACTACC
CGTCAGCGGGGGTCTTTCACATGCAGCATGTATCAAAATTAATTTGGTTTTTTTTCTTAAGTATTTACAT
TAAATGGCCATAGTTGCATTAATGAATCGGCCAACGCGCGGGGAGAGGCGGTTTGCGTATTGGGCGCTCT
TCCGCTTCCTCGCTCACTGACTCGCTGCGCTCGGTCGTTCGGCTGCGGCGAGCGGTATCAGCTCACTCAA
AGGCGGTAATACGGTTATCCACAGAATCAGGGGATAACGCAGGAAAGAACATGTGAGCAAAAGGCCAGCA
AAAGGCCAGGAACCGTAAAAAGGCCGCGTTGCTGGCGTTTTTCCATAGGCTCCGCCCCCCTGACGAGCAT
CACAAAAATCGACGCTCAAGTCAGAGGTGGCGAAACCCGACAGGACTATAAAGATACCAGGCGTTTCCCC
CTGGAAGCTCCCTCGTGCGCTCTCCTGTTCCGACCCTGCCGCTTACCGGATACCTGTCCGCCTTTCTCCC
TTCGGGAAGCGTGGCGCTTTCTCATAGCTCACGCTGTAGGTATCTCAGTTCGGTGTAGGTCGTTCGCTCC
AAGCTGGGCTGTGTGCACGAACCCCCCGTTCAGCCCGACCGCTGCGCCTTATCCGGTAACTATCGTCTTG
AGTCCAACCCGGTAAGACACGACTTATCGCCACTGGCAGCAGCCACTGGTAACAGGATTAGCAGAGCGAG
GTATGTAGGCGGTGCTACAGAGTTCTTGAAGTGGTGGCCTAACTACGGCTACACTAGAAGAACAGTATTT
GGTATCTGCGCTCTGCTGAAGCCAGTTACCTTCGGAAAAAGAGTTGGTAGCTCTTGATCCGGCAAACAAA
CCACCGCTGGTAGCGGTGGTTTTTTTGTTTGCAAGCAGCAGATTACGCGCAGAAAAAAAGGATCTCAAGA
AGATCCTTTGATCTTTTCTACGGGGTCTGACGCTCAGTGGAACGAAAACTCACGTTAAGGGATTTTGGTC
ATGAGATTATCAAAAAGGATCTTCACCTAGATCCTTTTGCGGCCGGCCGCAAATCAATCTAAAGTATATA
TGAGTAAACTTGGTCTGACAGTTACCAATGCTTAATCAGTGAGGCACCTATCTCAGCGATCTGTCTATTT
CGTTCATCCATAGTTGCCTGACTCCCCGTCGTGTAGATAACTACGATACGGGAGGGCTTACCATCTGGCC
CCAGTGCTGCAATGATACCGCGAGACCCACGCTCACCGGCTCCAGATTTATCAGCAATAAACCAGCCAGC
CGGAAGGGCCGAGCGCAGAAGTGGTCCTGCAACTTTATCCGCCTCCATCCAGTCTATTAATTGTTGCCGG
GAAGCTAGAGTAAGTAGTTCGCCAGTTAATAGTTTGCGCAACGTTGTTGCCATTGCTACAGGCATCGTGG
TGTCACGCTCGTCGTTTGGTATGGCTTCATTCAGCTCCGGTTCCCAACGATCAAGGCGAGTTACATGATC
CCCCATGTTGTGCAAAAAAGCGGTTAGCTCCTTCGGTCCTCCGATCGTTGTCAGAAGTAAGTTGGCCGCA
GTGTTATCACTCATGGTTATGGCAGCACTGCATAATTCTCTTACTGTCATGCCATCCGTAAGATGCTTTT
CTGTGACTGGTGAGTACTCAACCAAGTCATTCTGAGAATAGTGTATGCGGCGACCGAGTTGCTCTTGCCC
GGCGTCAATACGGGATAATACCGCGCCACATAGCAGAACTTTAAAAGTGCTCATCATTGGAAAACGTTCT
TCGGGGCGAAAACTCTCAAGGATCTTACCGCTGTTGAGATCCAGTTCGATGTAACCCACTCGTGCACCCA
ACTGATCTTCAGCATCTTTTACTTTCACCAGCGTTTCTGGGTGAGCAAAAACAGGAAGGCAAAATGCCGC
AAAAAAGGGAATAAGGGCGACACGGAAATGTTGAATACTCATACTCTTCCTTTTTCAATATTATTGAAGC
ATTTATCAGGGTTATTGTCTCATGAGCGGATACATATTTGAATGTATTTAGAAAAATAAACAAATAGGGG
TTCCGCGCACATTTC
